>Addgene plasmid #128275 | pMTG06-Amp-FRT | depositor full sequence | sequence record 245704 | pMTG06-Amp-FRT sequence 8000 bps
GACGGATCGGGAGATCTCCCGATCCCCTATGGTGCACTCTCAGTACAATCTGCTCTGATGCCGCATAGTT
AAGCCAGTATCTGCTCCCTGCTTGTGTGTTGGAGGTCGCTGAGTAGTGCGCGAGCAAAATTTAAGCTACA
ACAAGGCAAGGCTTGACCGACAATTGCATGAAGAATCTGCTTAGGGTTAGGCGTTTTGCGCTGCTTCGCG
ATGTACGGGCCAGATATACGCGTTGACATTGATTATTGACTAGTTATTAATAGTAATCAATTACGGGGTC
ATTAGTTCATAGCCCATATATGGAGTTCCGCGTTACATAACTTACGGTAAATGGCCCGCCTGGCTGACCG
CCCAACGACCCCCGCCCATTGACGTCAATAATGACGTATGTTCCCATAGTAACGCCAATAGGGACTTTCC
ATTGACGTCAATGGGTGGAGTATTTACGGTAAACTGCCCACTTGGCAGTACATCAAGTGTATCATATGCC
AAGTACGCCCCCTATTGACGTCAATGACGGTAAATGGCCCGCCTGGCATTATGCCCAGTACATGACCTTA
TGGGACTTTCCTACTTGGCAGTACATCTACGTATTAGTCATCGCTATTACCATGGTGATGCGGTTTTGGC
AGTACATCAATGGGCGTGGATAGCGGTTTGACTCACGGGGATTTCCAAGTCTCCACCCCATTGACGTCAA
TGGGAGTTTGTTTTGGCACCAAAATCAACGGGACTTTCCAAAATGTCGTAACAACTCCGCCCCATTGACG
CAAATGGGCGGTAGGCGTGTACGGTGGGAGGTCTATATAAGCATCCCTATCAGTGATAGAGATCAGATCT
CCCTATCAGTGATAGAGAGCTGTTTTGACCTCCATAGAAGACACCGGGACCGATCCAGCCTCCGGACTCT
AGCGTTTAAACTTAAGCTTGGTACCCGGGGATCCTCTAGGGCCTCTGAGCTATTCCAGAAGTAGTGAAGA
GGCTTTTTTGGAGGCCTAGGCTTTTGCAAAAAGCTCCGGATCGATCCTGAGAACTTCAGGGTGAGTTTGG
GGACCCTTGATTGTTCTTTCTTTTTCGCTATTGTAAAATTCATGTTATATGGAGGGGGCAAAGTTTTCAG
GGTGTTGTTTAGAATGGGAAGATGTCCCTTGTATCACCATGGACCCTCATGATAATTTTGTTTCTTTCAC
TTTCTACTCTGTTGACAACCATTGTCTCCTCTTATTTTCTTTTCATTTTCTGTAACTTTTTCGTTAAACT
TTAGCTTGCATTTGTAACGAATTTTTAAATTCACTTTTGTTTATTTGTCAGATTGTAAGTACTTTCTCTA
ATCACTTTTTTTTCAAGGCAATCAGGGTATATTATATTGTACTTCAGCACAGTTTTAGAGAACAATTGTT
ATAATTAAATGATAAGGTAGAATATTTCTGCATATAAATTCTGGCTGGCGTGGAAATATTCTTATTGGTA
GAAACAACTACATCCTGGTCATCATCCTGCCTTTCTCTTTATGGTTACAATGATATACACTGTTTGAGAT
GAGGATAAAATACTCTGAGTCCAAACCGGGCCCCTCTGCTAACCATGTTCATGCCTTCTTCTTTTTCCTA
CAGGTCCTGCAGGCGCCACCATGGGTTCTAGACTGGACAAGAGCAAAGTCATAAACTCTGCTCTGGAATT
ACTCAATGAAGTCGGTATCGAAGGCCTGACGACAAGGAAACTCGCTCAAAAGCTGGGAGTTGAGCAGCCT
ACCCTGTACTGGCACGTGAAGAACAAGCGGGCCCTGCTCGATGCCCTGGCAATCGAGATGCTGGACAGGC
ATCATACCCACTTCTGCCCCCTGGAAGGCGAGTCATGGCAAGACTTTCTGCGGAACAACGCCAAGTCATT
CCGCTGTGCTCTCCTCTCACATCGCGACGGGGCTAAAGTGCATCTCGGCACCCGCCCAACAGAGAAACAG
TACGAAACCCTGGAAAATCAGCTCGCGTTCCTGTGTCAGCAAGGCTTCTCCCTGGAGAACGCACTGTACG
CTCTGTCCGCCGTGGGCCACTTTACACTGGGCTGCGTATTGGAGGATCAGGAGCATCAAGTAGCAAAAGA
GGAAAGAGAGACACCTACCACCGATTCTATGCCCCCACTTCTGAGACAAGCAATTGAGCTGTTCGACCAT
CAGGGAGCCGAACCTGCCTTCCTTTTCGGCCTGGAACTAATCATATGTGGCCTGGAGAAACAGCTAAAGT
GCGAAAGCGGCGGGCCAAAAAAGAAGAGAAAGGCTAGCGGCGCCGGCGCCTTTTTGGCTACTACACTTGA
ACGTATTGAGAAGAACTTTGTCATTACTGACCCAAGGTTGCCAGATAATCCCATTATATTCGCGTCCGAT
AGTTTCTTGCAGTTGACAGAATATAGCCGTGAAGAAATTTTGGGAAGAAACTGCAGGTTTCTACAAGGTC
CTGAAACTGATCGCGCGACAGTGAGAAAAATTAGAGATGCCATAGATAACCAAACAGAGGTCACTGTTCA
GCTGATTAATTATACAAAGAGTGGTAAAAAGTTCTGGAACCTCTTTCACTTGCAGCCTATGCGAGATCAG
AAGGGAGATGTCCAGTACTTTATTGGGGTTCAGTTGGATGGAACTGAGCATGTCCGAGATGCTGCCGAGA
GAGAGGGCGTGATGCTGGCCAAGAAGACCGCCGAGAACATCGACGAGGCCGCCCGCCGCCGCGGCGGAAG
CGGAGCTACTAACTTCAGCCTGCTGAAGCAGGCTGGAGACGTGGAGGAGAACCCTGGACCTATGGTGAGC
AAGGGCGAGGAGCTGTTCACCGGGGTGGTGCCCATCCTGGTCGAGCTGGACGGCGACGTAAACGGCCACA
AGTTCAGCGTGTCCGGCGAGGGCGAGGGCGATGCCACCTACGGCAAGCTGACCCTGAAGTTCATCTGCAC
CACCGGCAAGCTGCCCGTGCCCTGGCCCACCCTCGTGACCACCCTGACCTACGGCGTGCAGTGCTTCAGC
CGCTACCCCGACCACATGAAGCAGCACGACTTCTTCAAGTCCGCCATGCCCGAAGGCTACGTCCAGGAGC
GCACCATCTTCTTCAAGGACGACGGCAACTACAAGACCCGCGCCGAGGTGAAGTTCGAGGGCGACACCCT
GGTGAACCGCATCGAGCTGAAGGGCATCGACTTCAAGGAGGACGGCAACATCCTGGGGCACAAGCTGGAG
TACAACTACAACAGCCACAACGTCTATATCATGGCCGACAAGCAGAAGAACGGCATCAAGGTGAACTTCA
AGATCCGCCACAACATCGAGGACGGCAGCGTGCAGCTCGCCGACCACTACCAGCAGAACACCCCCATCGG
CGACGGCCCCGTGCTGCTGCCCGACAACCACTACCTGAGCACCCAGTCCGCCCTGAGCAAAGACCCCAAC
GAGAAGCGCGATCACATGGTCCTGCTGGAGTTCGTGACCGCCGCCGGGATCACTCTCGGCATGGACGAGC
TGTACAAGTAAACCGGTGCGGCCGCAATCAACCTCTGGATTACAAAATTTGTGAAAGATTGACTGGTATT
CTTAACTATGTTGCTCCTTTTACGCTATGTGGATACGCTGCTTTAATGCCTTTGTATCATGCTATTGCTT
CCCGTATGGCTTTCATTTTCTCCTCCTTGTATAAATCCTGGTTGCTGTCTCTTTATGAGGAGTTGTGGCC
CGTTGTCAGGCAACGTGGCGTGGTGTGCACTGTGTTTGCTGACGCAACCCCCACTGGTTGGGGCATTGCC
ACCACCTGTCAGCTCCTTTCCGGGACTTTCGCTTTCCCCCTCCCTATTGCCACGGCGGAACTCATCGCCG
CCTGCCTTGCCCGCTGCTGGACAGGGGCTCGGCTGTTGGGCACTGACAATTCCGTGGTGTTGTCCTCGAG
TCTAGAGGGCCCGTTTAAACCCGCTGATCAGCCTCGACTGTGCCTTCTAGTTGCCAGCCATCTGTTGTTT
GCCCCTCCCCCGTGCCTTCCTTGACCCTGGAAGGTGCCACTCCCACTGTCCTTTCCTAATAAAATGAGGA
AATTGCATCGCATTGTCTGAGTAGGTGTCATTCTATTCTGGGGGGTGGGGTGGGGCAGGACAGCAAGGGG
GAGGATTGGGAAGACAATAGCAGGCATGCTGGGGATGCGGTGGGCTCTATGGCTTCTGAGGCGGAAAGAA
CCAGCTGGGGCTCTAGGGGGTATCCCC
[124 nt withheld, positions 4228-4351]
C
[91 nt withheld, positions 4353-4443]
AGGGTGATGGTTCACGTACCTAGAAGTTCCTATTCCGAAGTTCCTATTCTCTAGAAAGTATAGGAACTTC
CTTGGCCAAAAAGCCTGAACTCACCGCGACGTCTGTCGAGAAGTTTCTGATCGAAAAGTTCGACAGCGTC
TCCGACCTGATGCAGCTCTCGGAGGGCGAAGAATCTCGTGCTTTCAGCTTCGATGTAGGAGGGCGTGGAT
ATGTCCTGCGGGTAAATAGCTGCGCCGATGGTTTCTACAAAGATCGTTATGTTTATCGGCACTTTGCATC
GGCCGCGCTCCCGATTCCGGAAGTGCTTGACATTGGGGAATTCAGCGAGAGCCTGACCTATTGCATCTCC
CGCCGTGCACAGGGTGTCACGTTGCAAGACCTGCCTGAAACCGAACTGCCCGCTGTTCTGCAGCCGGTCG
CGGAGGCCATGGATGCGATCGCTGCGGCCGATCTTAGCCAGACGAGCGGGTTCGGCCCATTCGGACCGCA
AGGAATCGGTCAATACACTACATGGCGTGATTTCATATGCGCGATTGCTGATCCCCATGTGTATCACTGG
CAAACTGTGATGGACGACACCGTCAGTGCGTCCGTCGCGCAGGCTCTCGATGAGCTGATGCTTTGGGCCG
AGGACTGCCCCGAAGTCCGGCACCTCGTGCACGCGGATTTCGGCTCCAACAATGTCCTGACGGACAATGG
CCGCATAACAGCGGTCATTGACTGGAGCGAGGCGATGTTCGGGGATTCCCAATACGAGGTCGCCAACATC
TTCTTCTGGAGGCCGTGGTTGGCTTGTATGGAGCAGCAGACGCGCTACTTCGAGCGGAGGCATCCGGAGC
TTGCAGGATCGCCGCGGCTCCGGGCGTATATGCTCCGCATTGGTCTTGACCAACTCTATCAGAGCTTGGT
TGACGGCAATTTCGATGATGCAGCTTGGGCGCAGGGTCGATGCGACGCAATCGTCCGATCCGGAGCCGGG
ACTGTCGGGCGTACACAAATCGCCCGCAGAAGCGCGGCCGTCTGGACCGATGGCTGTGTAGAAGTACTCG
CCGATAGTGGAAACCGACGCCCCAGCACTCGTCCGAGGGCAAAGGAATAGCACGTACTACGAGATTTCGA
TTCCACCGCCGCCTTCTATGAAAGGTTGGGCTTCGGAATCGTTTTCCGGGACGCCGGCTGGATGATCCTC
CAGCGCGGGGATCTCATGCTGGAGTTCTTCGCCCACCCCAACTTGTTTATTGCAGCTTATAATGGTTACA
AATAAAGCAATAGCATCACAAATTTCACAAATAAAGCATTTTTTTCACTGCATTCTAGTTGTGGTTTGTC
CAAACTCATCAATGTATCTTATCATGTCTGTATACCGTCGACCTCTAGCTAGAGCTTGGCGTAATCATGG
TCATAGCTGTTTCCTGTGTGAAATTGTTATCCGCTCACAATTCCACACAACATACGAGCCGGAAGCATAA
AGTGTAAAGCCTGGGGTGCCTAATGAGTGAGCTAACTCACATTAATTGCGTTGCGCTCACTGCCCGCTTT
CCAGTCGGGAAACCTGTCGTGCCAGCTGCATTAATGAATCGGCCAACGCGCGGGGAGAGGCGGTTTGCGT
ATTGGGCGCTCTTCCGCTTCCTCGCTCACTGACTCGCTGCGCTCGGTCGTTCGGCTGCGGCGAGCGGTAT
CAGCTCACTCAAAGGCGGTAATACGGTTATCCACAGAATCAGGGGATAACGCAGGAAAGAACATGTGAGC
AAAAGGCCAGCAAAAGGCCAGGAACCGTAAAAAGGCCGCGTTGCTGGCGTTTTTCCATAGGCTCCGCCCC
CCTGACGAGCATCACAAAAATCGACGCTCAAGTCAGAGGTGGCGAAACCCGACAGGACTATAAAGATACC
AGGCGTTTCCCCCTGGAAGCTCCCTCGTGCGCTCTCCTGTTCCGACCCTGCCGCTTACCGGATACCTGTC
CGCCTTTCTCCCTTCGGGAAGCGTGGCGCTTTCTCATAGCTCACGCTGTAGGTATCTCAGTTCGGTGTAG
GTCGTTCGCTCCAAGCTGGGCTGTGTGCACGAACCCCCCGTTCAGCCCGACCGCTGCGCCTTATCCGGTA
ACTATCGTCTTGAGTCCAACCCGGTAAGACACGACTTATCGCCACTGGCAGCAGCCACTGGTAACAGGAT
TAGCAGAGCGAGGTATGTAGGCGGTGCTACAGAGTTCTTGAAGTGGTGGCCTAACTACGGCTACACTAGA
AGGACAGTATTTGGTATCTGCGCTCTGCTGAAGCCAGTTACCTTCGGAAAAAGAGTTGGTAGCTCTTGAT
CCGGCAAACAAACCACCGCTGGTAGCGGTGGTTTTTTTGTTTGCAAGCAGCAGATTACGCGCAGAAAAAA
AGGATCTCAAGAAGATCCTTTGATCTTTTCTACGGGGTCTGACGCTCAGTGGAACGAAAACTCACGTTAA
GGGATTTTGGTCATGAGATTATCAAAAAGGATCTTCACCTAGATCCTTTTAAATTAAAAATGAAGTTTTA
AATCAATCTAAAGTATATATGAGTAAACTTGGTCTGACAGTTACCAATGCTTAATCAGTGAGGCACCTAT
CTCAGCGATCTGTCTATTTCGTTCATCCATAGTTGCCTGACTCCCCGTCGTGTAGATAACTACGATACGG
GAGGGCTTACCATCTGGCCCCAGTGCTGCAATGATACCGCGAGACCCACGCTCACCGGCTCCAGATTTAT
CAGCAATAAACCAGCCAGCCGGAAGGGCCGAGCGCAGAAGTGGTCCTGCAACTTTATCCGCCTCCATCCA
GTCTATTAATTGTTGCCGGGAAGCTAGAGTAAGTAGTTCGCCAGTTAATAGTTTGCGCAACGTTGTTGCC
ATTGCTACAGGCATCGTGGTGTCACGCTCGTCGTTTGGTATGGCTTCATTCAGCTCCGGTTCCCAACGAT
CAAGGCGAGTTACATGATCCCCCATGTTGTGCAAAAAAGCGGTTAGCTCCTTCGGTCCTCCGATCGTTGT
CAGAAGTAAGTTGGCCGCAGTGTTATCACTCATGGTTATGGCAGCACTGCATAATTCTCTTACTGTCATG
CCATCCGTAAGATGCTTTTCTGTGACTGGTGAGTACTCAACCAAGTCATTCTGAGAATAGTGTATGCGGC
GACCGAGTTGCTCTTGCCCGGCGTCAATACGGGATAATACCGCGCCACATAGCAGAACTTTAAAAGTGCT
CATCATTGGAAAACGTTCTTCGGGGCGAAAACTCTCAAGGATCTTACCGCTGTTGAGATCCAGTTCGATG
TAACCCACTCGTGCACCCAACTGATCTTCAGCATCTTTTACTTTCACCAGCGTTTCTGGGTGAGCAAAAA
CAGGAAGGCAAAATGCCGCAAAAAAGGGAATAAGGGCGACACGGAAATGTTGAATACTCATACTCTTCCT
TTTTCAATATTATTGAAGCATTTATCAGGGTTATTGTCTCATGAGCGGATACATATTTGAATGTATTTAG
AAAAATAAACAAATAGGGGTTCCGCGCACATTTCCCCGAAAAGTGCCACCTGACGTC
Features (pLannotate 1.2.2; 27 found; start..end, strand, type, name):
     28..80      -  misc_feature   bom (fragment): basis of mobility region from pBR322
    235..614     +  enhancer       CMV enhancer: human cytomegalovirus immediate early enhancer
    615..813     +  promoter       CMV promoter: human cytomegalovirus (CMV) immediate early promoter
    812..833     +  promoter       PLtetO-1 promoter (fragment): modified phage lambda PL promoter with tet operator sites (Lutz and Bujard, 1997)
    839..858     +  promoter       tight TRE promoter (fragment): Tet-responsive promoter PTight, consisting of seven tet operator sequences followed by the minimal CMV promoter
    925..949     +  misc_feature   MCS (fragment): pUC18/19 multiple cloning site
    950..1010    +  promoter       SV40 promoter (fragment): SV40 early promoter
   1041..1613    +  intron         β-globin intron: intron from rabbit β-globin gene
   1637..2256    +  CDS            rtTA3 (fragment): reverse tetracycline transactivator 3 activates expression from Tet-responsive promoters in the presence of doxycycline
   2255..2273    +  CDS            SV40 NLS (fragment): nuclear localization signal of SV40 (simian virus 40) large T antigen
   2315..2632    +  CDS            miniSOG: miniSOG is a basic (constitutively fluorescent) cyan fluorescent protein published in 2011, derived from Arabidopsis thaliana. It requires the cofactor flavin for fluorescence.
   2792..3511    +  CDS            EGFP: the original enhanced GFP (Yang et al., 1996) mammalian codon-optimized
   3526..3914    +  misc_feature   WPRE: woodchuck hepatitis virus posttranscriptional regulatory element
   3958..4182    +  polyA_signal   bGH poly(A) signal: bovine growth hormone polyadenylation signal
   4186..4207    +  promoter       SV40 promoter (fragment): SV40 enhancer and early promoter
   4228..4461    +  rep_origin     f1 ori (fragment) (sequence partly withheld): f1 bacteriophage origin of replication; arrow indicates direction of (+) strand synthesis
   4466..4513    +  protein_bind   FRT: FLP-mediated recombination occurs in the 8-bp core sequence TCTAGAAA (Turan and Bode, 2011). FLP recombinase from the Saccharomyces cerevisiae 2μ plasmid
   4521..5543    +  CDS            HygR: aminoglycoside phosphotransferase from E. coli; aph(4)-Ia; confers resistance to hygromycin
   5553..5678    +  CDS            ble (fragment): BLE_KLEPN - Experimental evidence at protein level: Swiss-Prot protein existence level 1. Binding protein with a strong affinity to the bleomycin family of antibiotics. Binds to CL990; an antimitotic-antibiotic compound. From Klebsiella pneumoniae.
   5673..5794    +  polyA_signal   SV40 poly(A) signal: SV40 polyadenylation signal
   5867..5883    -  protein_bind   lac operator: The lac repressor binds to the lac operator to inhibit transcription in E. coli. This inhibition can be relieved by adding lactose or isopropyl-β-D-thiogalactopyranoside (IPTG). lac repressor encoded by lacI
   5891..5921    -  promoter       lac promoter: promoter for the E. coli lac operon
   5936..5957    -  protein_bind   CAP binding site: CAP binding activates transcription in the presence of cAMP. E. coli catabolite activator protein
   5970..6062    -  CDS            lacI (fragment): lac repressor; lacI; The lac repressor binds to the lac operator to inhibit transcription in E. coli. This inhibition can be relieved by adding lactose or isopropyl-β-D-thiogalactopyranoside (IPTG).
   6245..6833    -  rep_origin     ori: high-copy-number ColE1/pMB1/pBR322/pUC origin of replication
   7004..7864    -  CDS            AmpR: β-lactamase; bla; confers resistance to ampicillin, carbenicillin, and related antibiotics
   7865..7969    -  promoter       AmpR promoter: bla
