>Addgene plasmid #128275 | pMTG06-Amp-FRT | addgene full sequence | sequence record 251906 | Addgene NGS Result
GTGATGCGGTTTTGGCAGTACATCAATGGGCGTGGATAGCGGTTTGACTCACGGGGATTTCCAAGTCTCC
ACCCCATTGACGTCAATGGGAGTTTGTTTTGGCACCAAAATCAACGGGACTTTCCAAAATGTCGTAACAA
CTCCGCCCCATTGACGCAAATGGGCGGTAGGCGTGTACGGTGGGAGGTCTATATAAGCATCCCTATCAGT
GATAGAGATCAGATCTCCCTATCAGTGATAGAGAGCTGTTTTGACCTCCATAGAAGACACCGGGACCGAT
CCAGCCTCCGGACTCTAGCGTTTAAACTTAAGCTTGGTACCCGGGGATCCTCTAGGGCCTCTGAGCTATT
CCAGAAGTAGTGAAGAGGCTTTTTTGGAGGCCTAGGCTTTTGCAAAAAGCTCCGGATCGATCCTGAGAAC
TTCAGGGTGAGTTTGGGGACCCTTGATTGTTCTTTCTTTTTCGCTATTGTAAAATTCATGTTATATGGAG
GGGGCAAAGTTTTCAGGGTGTTGTTTAGAATGGGAAGATGTCCCTTGTATCACCATGGACCCTCATGATA
ATTTTGTTTCTTTCACTTTCTACTCTGTTGACAACCATTGTCTCCTCTTATTTTCTTTTCATTTTCTGTA
ACTTTTTCGTTAAACTTTAGCTTGCATTTGTAACGAATTTTTAAATTCACTTTTGTTTATTTGTCAGATT
GTAAGTACTTTCTCTAATCACTTTTTTTTCAAGGCAATCAGGGTATATTATATTGTACTTCAGCACAGTT
TTAGAGAACAATTGTTATAATTAAATGATAAGGTAGAATATTTCTGCATATAAATTCTGGCTGGCGTGGA
AATATTCTTATTGGTAGAAACAACTACATCCTGGTCATCATCCTGCCTTTCTCTTTATGGTTACAATGAT
ATACACTGTTTGAGATGAGGATAAAATACTCTGAGTCCAAACCGGGCCCCTCTGCTAACCATGTTCATGC
CTTCTTCTTTTTCCTACAGGTCCTGCAGGCGCCACCATGGGTTCTAGACTGGACAAGAGCAAAGTCATAA
ACTCTGCTCTGGAATTACTCAATGAAGTCGGTATCGAAGGCCTGACGACAAGGAAACTCGCTCAAAAGCT
GGGAGTTGAGCAGCCTACCCTGTACTGGCACGTGAAGAACAAGCGGGCCCTGCTCGATGCCCTGGCAATC
GAGATGCTGGACAGGCATCATACCCACTTCTGCCCCCTGGAAGGCGAGTCATGGCAAGACTTTCTGCGGA
ACAACGCCAAGTCATTCCGCTGTGCTCTCCTCTCACATCGCGACGGGGCTAAAGTGCATCTCGGCACCCG
CCCAACAGAGAAACAGTACGAAACCCTGGAAAATCAGCTCGCGTTCCTGTGTCAGCAAGGCTTCTCCCTG
GAGAACGCACTGTACGCTCTGTCCGCCGTGGGCCACTTTACACTGGGCTGCGTATTGGAGGATCAGGAGC
ATCAAGTAGCAAAAGAGGAAAGAGAGACACCTACCACCGATTCTATGCCCCCACTTCTGAGACAAGCAAT
TGAGCTGTTCGACCATCAGGGAGCCGAACCTGCCTTCCTTTTCGGCCTGGAACTAATCATATGTGGCCTG
GAGAAACAGCTAAAGTGCGAAAGCGGCGGGCCAAAAAAGAAGAGAAAGGCTAGCGGCGCCGGCGCCTTTT
TGGCTACTACACTTGAACGTATTGAGAAGAACTTTGTCATTACTGACCCAAGGTTGCCAGATAATCCCAT
TATATTCGCGTCCGATAGTTTCTTGCAGTTGACAGAATATAGCCGTGAAGAAATTTTGGGAAGAAACTGC
AGGTTTCTACAAGGTCCTGAAACTGATCGCGCGACAGTGAGAAAAATTAGAGATGCCATAGATAACCAAA
CAGAGGTCACTGTTCAGCTGATTAATTATACAAAGAGTGGTAAAAAGTTCTGGAACCTCTTTCACTTGCA
GCCTATGCGAGATCAGAAGGGAGATGTCCAGTACTTTATTGGGGTTCAGTTGGATGGAACTGAGCATGTC
CGAGATGCTGCCGAGAGAGAGGGCGTGATGCTGGCCAAGAAGACCGCCGAGAACATCGACGAGGCCGCCC
GCCGCCGCGGCGGAAGCGGAGCTACTAACTTCAGCCTGCTGAAGCAGGCTGGAGACGTGGAGGAGAACCC
TGGACCTATGGTGAGCAAGGGCGAGGAGCTGTTCACCGGGGTGGTGCCCATCCTGGTCGAGCTGGACGGC
GACGTAAACGGCCACAAGTTCAGCGTGTCCGGCGAGGGCGAGGGCGATGCCACCTACGGCAAGCTGACCC
TGAAGTTCATCTGCACCACCGGCAAGCTGCCCGTGCCCTGGCCCACCCTCGTGACCACCCTGACCTACGG
CGTGCAGTGCTTCAGCCGCTACCCCGACCACATGAAGCAGCACGACTTCTTCAAGTCCGCCATGCCCGAA
GGCTACGTCCAGGAGCGCACCATCTTCTTCAAGGACGACGGCAACTACAAGACCCGCGCCGAGGTGAAGT
TCGAGGGCGACACCCTGGTGAACCGCATCGAGCTGAAGGGCATCGACTTCAAGGAGGACGGCAACATCCT
GGGGCACAAGCTGGAGTACAACTACAACAGCCACAACGTCTATATCATGGCCGACAAGCAGAAGAACGGC
ATCAAGGTGAACTTCAAGATCCGCCACAACATCGAGGACGGCAGCGTGCAGCTCGCCGACCACTACCAGC
AGAACACCCCCATCGGCGACGGCCCCGTGCTGCTGCCCGACAACCACTACCTGAGCACCCAGTCCGCCCT
GAGCAAAGACCCCAACGAGAAGCGCGATCACATGGTCCTGCTGGAGTTCGTGACCGCCGCCGGGATCACT
CTCGGCATGGACGAGCTGTACAAGTAAACCGGTGCGGCCGCAATCAACCTCTGGATTACAAAATTTGTGA
AAGATTGACTGGTATTCTTAACTATGTTGCTCCTTTTACGCTATGTGGATACGCTGCTTTAATGCCTTTG
TATCATGCTATTGCTTCCCGTATGGCTTTCATTTTCTCCTCCTTGTATAAATCCTGGTTGCTGTCTCTTT
ATGAGGAGTTGTGGCCCGTTGTCAGGCAACGTGGCGTGGTGTGCACTGTGTTTGCTGACGCAACCCCCAC
TGGTTGGGGCATTGCCACCACCTGTCAGCTCCTTTCCGGGACTTTCGCTTTCCCCCTCCCTATTGCCACG
GCGGAACTCATCGCCGCCTGCCTTGCCCGCTGCTGGACAGGGGCTCGGCTGTTGGGCACTGACAATTCCG
TGGTGTTGTCCTCGAGTCTAGAGGGCCCGTTTAAACCCGCTGATCAGCCTCGACTGTGCCTTCTAGTTGC
CAGCCATCTGTTGTTTGCCCCTCCCCCGTGCCTTCCTTGACCCTGGAAGGTGCCACTCCCACTGTCCTTT
CCTAATAAAATGAGGAAATTGCATCGCATTGTCTGAGTAGGTGTCATTCTATTCTGGGGGGTGGGGTGGG
GCAGGACAGCAAGGGGGAGGATTGGGAAGACAATAGCAGGCATGCTGGGGATGCGGTGGGCTCTATGGCT
TCTGAGGCGGAAAGAACCAGCTGGGGCTCTAGGGGGTATCCCC
[124 nt withheld, positions 3614-3737]
C
[91 nt withheld, positions 3739-3829]
AGGGTGATGGTTCACGTACCTAGAAGTTCCTATTCCGAAGTTCCTATTCTCTAGAAAGTATAGGAACTTC
CTTGGCCAAAAAGCCTGAACTCACCGCGACGTCTGTCGAGAAGTTTCTGATCGAAAAGTTCGACAGCGTC
TCCGACCTGATGCAGCTCTCGGAGGGCGAAGAATCTCGTGCTTTCAGCTTCGATGTAGGAGGGCGTGGAT
ATGTCCTGCGGGTAAATAGCTGCGCCGATGGTTTCTACAAAGATCGTTATGTTTATCGGCACTTTGCATC
GGCCGCGCTCCCGATTCCGGAAGTGCTTGACATTGGGGAATTCAGCGAGAGCCTGACCTATTGCATCTCC
CGCCGTGCACAGGGTGTCACGTTGCAAGACCTGCCTGAAACCGAACTGCCCGCTGTTCTGCAGCCGGTCG
CGGAGGCCATGGATGCGATCGCTGCGGCCGATCTTAGCCAGACGAGCGGGTTCGGCCCATTCGGACCGCA
AGGAATCGGTCAATACACTACATGGCGTGATTTCATATGCGCGATTGCTGATCCCCATGTGTATCACTGG
CAAACTGTGATGGACGACACCGTCAGTGCGTCCGTCGCGCAGGCTCTCGATGAGCTGATGCTTTGGGCCG
AGGACTGCCCCGAAGTCCGGCACCTCGTGCACGCGGATTTCGGCTCCAACAATGTCCTGACGGACAATGG
CCGCATAACAGCGGTCATTGACTGGAGCGAGGCGATGTTCGGGGATTCCCAATACGAGGTCGCCAACATC
TTCTTCTGGAGGCCGTGGTTGGCTTGTATGGAGCAGCAGACGCGCTACTTCGAGCGGAGGCATCCGGAGC
TTGCAGGATCGCCGCGGCTCCGGGCGTATATGCTCCGCATTGGTCTTGACCAACTCTATCAGAGCTTGGT
TGACGGCAATTTCGATGATGCAGCTTGGGCGCAGGGTCGATGCGACGCAATCGTCCGATCCGGAGCCGGG
ACTGTCGGGCGTACACAAATCGCCCGCAGAAGCGCGGCCGTCTGGACCGATGGCTGTGTAGAAGTACTCG
CCGATAGTGGAAACCGACGCCCCAGCACTCGTCCGAGGGCAAAGGAATAGCACGTACTACGAGATTTCGA
TTCCACCGCCGCCTTCTATGAAAGGTTGGGCTTCGGAATCGTTTTCCGGGACGCCGGCTGGATGATCCTC
CAGCGCGGGGATCTCATGCTGGAGTTCTTCGCCCACCCCAACTTGTTTATTGCAGCTTATAATGGTTACA
AATAAAGCAATAGCATCACAAATTTCACAAATAAAGCATTTTTTTCACTGCATTCTAGTTGTGGTTTGTC
CAAACTCATCAATGTATCTTATCATGTCTGTATACCGTCGACCTCTAGCTAGAGCTTGGCGTAATCATGG
TCATAGCTGTTTCCTGTGTGAAATTGTTATCCGCTCACAATTCCACACAACATACGAGCCGGAAGCATAA
AGTGTAAAGCCTGGGGTGCCTAATGAGTGAGCTAACTCACATTAATTGCGTTGCGCTCACTGCCCGCTTT
CCAGTCGGGAAACCTGTCGTGCCAGCTGCATTAATGAATCGGCCAACGCGCGGGGAGAGGCGGTTTGCGT
ATTGGGCGCTCTTCCGCTTCCTCGCTCACTGACTCGCTGCGCTCGGTCGTTCGGCTGCGGCGAGCGGTAT
CAGCTCACTCAAAGGCGGTAATACGGTTATCCACAGAATCAGGGGATAACGCAGGAAAGAACATGTGAGC
AAAAGGCCAGCAAAAGGCCAGGAACCGTAAAAAGGCCGCGTTGCTGGCGTTTTTCCATAGGCTCCGCCCC
CCTGACGAGCATCACAAAAATCGACGCTCAAGTCAGAGGTGGCGAAACCCGACAGGACTATAAAGATACC
AGGCGTTTCCCCCTGGAAGCTCCCTCGTGCGCTCTCCTGTTCCGACCCTGCCGCTTACCGGATACCTGTC
CGCCTTTCTCCCTTCGGGAAGCGTGGCGCTTTCTCATAGCTCACGCTGTAGGTATCTCAGTTCGGTGTAG
GTCGTTCGCTCCAAGCTGGGCTGTGTGCACGAACCCCCCGTTCAGCCCGACCGCTGCGCCTTATCCGGTA
ACTATCGTCTTGAGTCCAACCCGGTAAGACACGACTTATCGCCACTGGCAGCAGCCACTGGTAACAGGAT
TAGCAGAGCGAGGTATGTAGGCGGTGCTACAGAGTTCTTGAAGTGGTGGCCTAACTACGGCTACACTAGA
AGAACAGTATTTGGTATCTGCGCTCTGCTGAAGCCAGTTACCTTCGGAAAAAGAGTTGGTAGCTCTTGAT
CCGGCAAACAAACCACCGCTGGTAGCGGTGGTTTTTTTGTTTGCAAGCAGCAGATTACGCGCAGAAAAAA
AGGATCTCAAGAAGATCCTTTGATCTTTTCTACGGGGTCTGACGCTCAGTGGAACGAAAACTCACGTTAA
GGGATTTTGGTCATGAGATTATCAAAAAGGATCTTCACCTAGATCCTTTTAAATTAAAAATGAAGTTTTA
AATCAATCTAAAGTATATATGAGTAAACTTGGTCTGACAGTTACCAATGCTTAATCAGTGAGGCACCTAT
CTCAGCGATCTGTCTATTTCGTTCATCCATAGTTGCCTGACTCCCCGTCGTGTAGATAACTACGATACGG
GAGGGCTTACCATCTGGCCCCAGTGCTGCAATGATACCGCGAGACCCACGCTCACCGGCTCCAGATTTAT
CAGCAATAAACCAGCCAGCCGGAAGGGCCGAGCGCAGAAGTGGTCCTGCAACTTTATCCGCCTCCATCCA
GTCTATTAATTGTTGCCGGGAAGCTAGAGTAAGTAGTTCGCCAGTTAATAGTTTGCGCAACGTTGTTGCC
ATTGCTACAGGCATCGTGGTGTCACGCTCGTCGTTTGGTATGGCTTCATTCAGCTCCGGTTCCCAACGAT
CAAGGCGAGTTACATGATCCCCCATGTTGTGCAAAAAAGCGGTTAGCTCCTTCGGTCCTCCGATCGTTGT
CAGAAGTAAGTTGGCCGCAGTGTTATCACTCATGGTTATGGCAGCACTGCATAATTCTCTTACTGTCATG
CCATCCGTAAGATGCTTTTCTGTGACTGGTGAGTACTCAACCAAGTCATTCTGAGAATAGTGTATGCGGC
GACCGAGTTGCTCTTGCCCGGCGTCAATACGGGATAATACCGCGCCACATAGCAGAACTTTAAAAGTGCT
CATCATTGGAAAACGTTCTTCGGGGCGAAAACTCTCAAGGATCTTACCGCTGTTGAGATCCAGTTCGATG
TAACCCACTCGTGCACCCAACTGATCTTCAGCATCTTTTACTTTCACCAGCGTTTCTGGGTGAGCAAAAA
CAGGAAGGCAAAATGCCGCAAAAAAGGGAATAAGGGCGACACGGAAATGTTGAATACTCATACTCTTCCT
TTTTCAATATTATTGAAGCATTTATCAGGGTTATTGTCTCATGAGCGGATACATATTTGAATGTATTTAG
AAAAATAAACAAATAGGGGTTCCGCGCACATTTCCCCGAAAAGTGCCACCTGACGTCGACGGATCGGGAG
ATCTCCCGATCCCCTATGGTGCACTCTCAGTACAATCTGCTCTGATGCCGCATAGTTAAGCCAGTATCTG
CTCCCTGCTTGTGTGTTGGAGGTCGCTGAGTAGTGCGCGAGCAAAATTTAAGCTACAACAAGGCAAGGCT
TGACCGACAATTGCATGAAGAATCTGCTTAGGGTTAGGCGTTTTGCGCTGCTTCGCGATGTACGGGCCAG
ATATACGCGTTGACATTGATTATTGACTAGTTATTAATAGTAATCAATTACGGGGTCATTAGTTCATAGC
CCATATATGGAGTTCCGCGTTACATAACTTACGGTAAATGGCCCGCCTGGCTGACCGCCCAACGACCCCC
GCCCATTGACGTCAATAATGACGTATGTTCCCATAGTAACGCCAATAGGGACTTTCCATTGACGTCAATG
GGTGGAGTATTTACGGTAAACTGCCCACTTGGCAGTACATCAAGTGTATCATATGCCAAGTACGCCCCCT
ATTGACGTCAATGACGGTAAATGGCCCGCCTGGCATTATGCCCAGTACATGACCTTATGGGACTTTCCTA
CTTGGCAGTACATCTACGTATTAGTCATCGCTATTACCATG
Features (pLannotate 1.2.2; 27 found; start..end, strand, type, name):
      1..199     +  promoter       CMV promoter: human cytomegalovirus (CMV) immediate early promoter
    198..219     +  promoter       PLtetO-1 promoter (fragment): modified phage lambda PL promoter with tet operator sites (Lutz and Bujard, 1997)
    225..244     +  promoter       tight TRE promoter (fragment): Tet-responsive promoter PTight, consisting of seven tet operator sequences followed by the minimal CMV promoter
    311..335     +  misc_feature   MCS (fragment): pUC18/19 multiple cloning site
    336..396     +  promoter       SV40 promoter (fragment): SV40 early promoter
    427..999     +  intron         β-globin intron: intron from rabbit β-globin gene
   1023..1642    +  CDS            rtTA3 (fragment): reverse tetracycline transactivator 3 activates expression from Tet-responsive promoters in the presence of doxycycline
   1641..1659    +  CDS            SV40 NLS (fragment): nuclear localization signal of SV40 (simian virus 40) large T antigen
   1701..2018    +  CDS            miniSOG: miniSOG is a basic (constitutively fluorescent) cyan fluorescent protein published in 2011, derived from Arabidopsis thaliana. It requires the cofactor flavin for fluorescence.
   2178..2897    +  CDS            EGFP: the original enhanced GFP (Yang et al., 1996) mammalian codon-optimized
   2912..3300    +  misc_feature   WPRE: woodchuck hepatitis virus posttranscriptional regulatory element
   3344..3568    +  polyA_signal   bGH poly(A) signal: bovine growth hormone polyadenylation signal
   3572..3593    +  promoter       SV40 promoter (fragment): SV40 enhancer and early promoter
   3614..3847    +  rep_origin     f1 ori (fragment) (sequence partly withheld): f1 bacteriophage origin of replication; arrow indicates direction of (+) strand synthesis
   3852..3899    +  protein_bind   FRT: FLP-mediated recombination occurs in the 8-bp core sequence TCTAGAAA (Turan and Bode, 2011). FLP recombinase from the Saccharomyces cerevisiae 2μ plasmid
   3907..4929    +  CDS            HygR: aminoglycoside phosphotransferase from E. coli; aph(4)-Ia; confers resistance to hygromycin
   4939..5064    +  CDS            ble (fragment): BLE_KLEPN - Experimental evidence at protein level: Swiss-Prot protein existence level 1. Binding protein with a strong affinity to the bleomycin family of antibiotics. Binds to CL990; an antimitotic-antibiotic compound. From Klebsiella pneumoniae.
   5059..5180    +  polyA_signal   SV40 poly(A) signal: SV40 polyadenylation signal
   5253..5269    -  protein_bind   lac operator: The lac repressor binds to the lac operator to inhibit transcription in E. coli. This inhibition can be relieved by adding lactose or isopropyl-β-D-thiogalactopyranoside (IPTG). lac repressor encoded by lacI
   5277..5307    -  promoter       lac promoter: promoter for the E. coli lac operon
   5322..5343    -  protein_bind   CAP binding site: CAP binding activates transcription in the presence of cAMP. E. coli catabolite activator protein
   5356..5448    -  CDS            lacI (fragment): lac repressor; lacI; The lac repressor binds to the lac operator to inhibit transcription in E. coli. This inhibition can be relieved by adding lactose or isopropyl-β-D-thiogalactopyranoside (IPTG).
   5631..6219    -  rep_origin     ori: high-copy-number ColE1/pMB1/pBR322/pUC origin of replication
   6390..7250    -  CDS            AmpR: β-lactamase; bla; confers resistance to ampicillin, carbenicillin, and related antibiotics
   7251..7355    -  promoter       AmpR promoter: bla
   7414..7466    -  misc_feature   bom (fragment): basis of mobility region from pBR322
   7621..8000    +  enhancer       CMV enhancer: human cytomegalovirus immediate early enhancer
