[The description below was written by a language model from this plasmid's Addgene catalogue record and pLannotate feature annotations shown in this document.]
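Description:
pMTG06-Amp-FRT is an 8 kb mammalian expression and synthetic-biology plasmid built on the pDN-D2irTN2aG5kwh backbone. It carries the "Deg-LITer2.0" optogenetic negative-feedback gene circuit. It is propagated in E. coli through a high-copy ColE1/pUC-type origin with ampicillin resistance. A fragment of the f1 origin and remnants of lac regulatory sequence are also present. For mammalian cells it contains an FRT site placed directly upstream of a hygromycin resistance coding sequence that ends in an SV40 poly(A) signal. No full promoter is annotated in front of HygR, which is consistent with Flp-mediated integration into a genomic FRT landing site that supplies the promoter, although the record does not describe this use explicitly.

The circuit is a single transcription unit driven by the CMV enhancer/promoter, modified with two tet operator sites; these appear in the annotation as short tetO-containing promoter fragments. A rabbit β-globin intron follows. The open reading frame encodes the tetracycline repressor with an SV40 nuclear localization signal, fused to a light-oxygen-voltage (LOV) domain ending in an RRRG degron. Automated annotation labels these parts as an rtTA3 fragment and miniSOG because of sequence similarity. A P2A peptide then links the fusion to EGFP, and the unit ends with a WPRE and a bGH poly(A) signal. Because TetR binds the operators in its own promoter, the circuit represses itself, and EGFP co-translated from the same transcript reports circuit output. The architecture implies that light acting on the LOV domain exposes the degron and lowers repressor levels, relieving the feedback. The circuit was developed for light-tunable, low-noise gene expression in human cells. The depositor and sequencing-derived records show the same features and differ only in their start coordinate.
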