Addgene plasmid #128275: pMTG06-Amp-FRT
Purpose: Deg-LITer2.0 gene circuit with the following architecture: CMV-TetOx2-TetR-LOV-RRRG-P2A-GFP
Depositing lab: Gabor Balazsi. Depositing organization: Stony Brook University. Publication: Noise-reducing optogenetic negative-feedback gene circuits in human cells. Guinn MT, Balazsi G. Nucleic Acids Res. 2019 Jul 3. pii: 5527975. doi: 10.1093/nar/gkz556. PubMed 31269201.
Backbone
  Vector backbone: pDN-D2irTN2aG5kwh
  Total vector size (bp): 8000
  Vector type: Mammalian Expression, Synthetic Biology
  Selectable markers: Hygromycin
Growth in bacteria
  Bacterial resistance: Ampicillin, 100 μg/mL
  Growth temperature: 37°C
  Growth strain: DH5alpha
  Copy number: Unknown
Gene/Insert 1
  Gene/Insert name: TetR-LOV-RRRG (alt name: Tetracycline repressor, Light-oxygen-voltage-sensing domain, RRRG degron)
  Species: Synthetic
  Promoter: CMV
  Cloning method: Gibson Cloning
  Sequencing primers: 5′ tttttggctactacacttg
Gene/Insert 2
  Gene/Insert name: EGFP
  Species: Synthetic
  Promoter: CMV
  Cloning method: Gibson Cloning
  Sequencing primers: 5′ CCTACGGCAAGCTGACCCTGAA
Terms and licenses: Academic/Nonprofit Terms; Industry Terms: Not Available to Industry
Depositor comments: Additional relevant information can be found from this publciation: Nevozhay et al Nat Commun. 2013 Feb 5;4:1451. doi: 10.1038/ncomms2471
How to cite: pMTG06-Amp-FRT was a gift from Gabor Balazsi (Addgene plasmid # 128275 ; http://n2t.net/addgene:128275 ; RRID:Addgene_128275)
